Addgene plasmid #18421: T4 Lysozyme V87A WT*
Depositing lab: Brian Matthews. Depositing organization: University of Oregon.
Backbone
  Vector backbone: pHS1403
  Backbone size w/o insert (bp): 5000
  Vector type: Bacterial Expression
Growth in bacteria
  Bacterial resistance: Ampicillin, 100 μg/mL
  Growth temperature: 37°C
  Growth strain: DH5alpha
  Copy number: High Copy
Gene/Insert
  Gene/Insert name: T4 Lysozyme (alt name: JX2)
  Species: Bacteriophage T4
  Insert size (bp): 600
  Mutation: V87A WT*
  GenBank ID: NP_049736
  Entrez Gene: e (a.k.a. T4p123)
  Cloning method: Restriction Enzyme; 5′ cloning site BamHI (not destroyed); 3′ cloning site HindIII (not destroyed)
  Sequencing primers: 5′ na; 3′ GGCGTATCACGAGGCCC
Terms and licenses: Academic/Nonprofit Terms; Industry Terms: Not Available to Industry
Depositor comments: The BamHI site is 27 bp from the ATG and the HindIII site is 115 bp from the stop.
How to cite: T4 Lysozyme V87A WT* was a gift from Brian Matthews (Addgene plasmid # 18421 ; http://n2t.net/addgene:18421 ; RRID:Addgene_18421)
