[The description below was written by a language model from this plasmid's Addgene catalogue record.]
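Description:
T4 Lysozyme V87A WT* is a bacterial expression plasmid built on the pHS1403 backbone (about 5 kb without insert) that carries a mutant form of the bacteriophage T4 lysozyme gene (gene e). It is maintained in E. coli as a high-copy plasmid under ampicillin selection. The record does not state the promoter driving expression, the origin of replication, or any other regulatory elements of pHS1403, and no feature table is available to fill in those details.

The insert is roughly 600 bp and was cloned by restriction digestion between a BamHI site at the 5′ end and a HindIII site at the 3′ end, both of which remain intact. According to the depositor's notes, the BamHI site lies 27 bp from the start codon and the HindIII site 115 bp from the stop codon, so the fragment includes short flanking untranslated regions and can be excised or transferred as a cassette. The coding sequence carries the substitution V87A, replacing valine 87 with alanine, in the "WT*" background. The record does not define that term; in the T4 lysozyme literature it conventionally denotes the cysteine-free pseudo-wild-type protein used as the reference for engineered variants. No fusion tags or reporters are listed.

The record does not give an explicit purpose. A single-residue variant of this kind in an expression vector is consistent with producing recombinant protein in bacteria for studying how point mutations affect the structure, stability and folding of T4 lysozyme, a widely used model protein for such work.
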