>Addgene plasmid #18421 | T4 Lysozyme V87A WT* | addgene partial sequence | sequence record 24207 | 3primeUP
GCTANGAAAAGCCCGCTCATTAGGCGGGCTCAGATCTGCTCATGTTTGACAGCTTATCATCGATAAGCTT
CGGCAATAAATTCTTGATATGTTTTCATATGTTTCCTTTAAATATTTTAATTAGTAATTGTCTATTCAAG
TAATTGTGAATATACTATCACAATTCCAAGAGAAAGTAAACAGCTTTATAGATTTTTATACGCGTCCCAA
GTGCCAGTTCTAAACGTTGTAATGACTCGTTTTGCGCGATTAGGTGTTTGATTATACCATCTACTTTTAG
CTAAGTTAACTGCTGCTTCATCCCAGCGTTTTTGTTGAAGCATACGTAAAGAGTTAGTAAATCCTGCCAC
ACCGGTTTCTCCCATTTGGAAAACCATATTAATCAATGCAGCGCGACGAACCGCATCAAGAGAATCATAA
GCCGGTTTTAATTTAGCATTTCTCAGAATTCCGCGAACAGCAGCATCAACATCCTGATTAAAGAGTTTTT
CAGCCTCATCTTTTGTAATTACACCATTAGTATTACGCCCAATAGCTTTATCTAATTCAGATTTAGCAGC
ATTAAGTGATGGACTTTTTGTAAGCAAATGACCGATGCCAATAGTGTAATAGCCTTCTGTGTCTTTATAG
ATTTTAAGTCTAAGACCTTCATCTATACGTAACATTTCAAATATATTCATAATACCTCCTAAGCATCGAT
GGATCCTGTTTCCTGTGTGAATTGTTATCCGCTCACAATTCCCACATTATACGAGCCGATGATAATTGTC
ACAGGGGAGGGGAGTAGCTGANCTGTCCNGGNGAATGTATCGCTCCATCCAACATAACGN
